Addgene plasmid #23760: pDONR223-HIPK4
Depositing lab: William Hahn & David Root. Depositing organization: Dana-Farber Cancer Institute. Publication: COT drives resistance to RAF inhibition through MAP kinase pathway reactivation. Johannessen CM, Boehm JS, Kim SY, Thomas SR, Wardwell L, Johnson LA, Emery CM, Stransky N, Cogdill AP, Barretina J, Caponigro G, Hieronymus H, Murray RR, Salehi-Ashtiani K, Hill DE, Vidal M, Zhao JJ, Yang X, Alkan O, Kim S, Harris JL, Wilson CJ, Myer VE, Finan PM, Root DE, Roberts TM, Golub T, Flaherty KT, Dummer R, Weber BL, Sellers WR, Schlegel R, Wargo JA, Hahn WC, Garraway LA. Nature. 2010 Dec 16;468(7326):968-72. doi: 10.1038/nature09627 PubMed 21107320.
Backbone
  Vector backbone: pDONR223
  Backbone manufacturer: Invitrogen
  Backbone size w/o insert (bp): 5005
  Vector type: Gateway Donor vector
Growth in bacteria
  Bacterial resistance: Spectinomycin, 50 μg/mL
  Growth temperature: 37°C
  Growth strain: DH5alpha
  Copy number: High Copy
Gene/Insert
  Gene/Insert name: HIPK4 (alt name: homeodomain interacting protein kinase 4)
  Species: H. sapiens (human)
  Insert size (bp): 1851
  Entrez Gene: HIPK4
  Cloning method: Gateway Cloning
  Sequencing primers: 5′ M13pUC-fwd; 3′ M13rev
Terms and licenses: Academic/Nonprofit Terms; Industry Terms: Not Available to Industry
Depositor comments: The ORF has no Stop codon. This design enables easy recombination into a destination vector to add an epitope tag of choice and Stop codon to the ORF. Do NOT use this plasmid directly for transfections. A set of 4 custom lentiviral vectors is available ( pLX301 (http://www.addgene.org/25895/) , pLX302 (http://www.addgene.org/25896/) , pLX303 (http://www.addgene.org/25897/) , pLX304 (http://www.addgene.org/25890/) ) to be used to express these ORFs in mammalian cells. These plasmids are not included in the kit and must be ordered separately.
How to cite: pDONR223-HIPK4 was a gift from William Hahn & David Root (Addgene plasmid # 23760 ; http://n2t.net/addgene:23760 ; RRID:Addgene_23760)
