[The description below was written by a language model from this plasmid's Addgene catalogue record.]
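Description:
pDONR223-HIPK4 is a Gateway entry clone built in the pDONR223 donor vector backbone (about 5 kb without insert). It carries the open reading frame of human HIPK4, homeodomain interacting protein kinase 4, as an insert of roughly 1.85 kb. The plasmid is maintained in E. coli at high copy number and selected with spectinomycin. The record includes no feature table, so the origin of replication and other backbone elements are not itemised. As a Gateway clone made by recombinational cloning, the ORF would be expected to sit between attL-type recombination sites, which allow transfer into attR-containing destination vectors. Standard M13 forward and reverse primer sites flank the insert for sequence verification.

The construct serves as a shuttle and storage form rather than an expression plasmid. No promoter driving HIPK4 is recorded, and the depositors state that it should not be used directly for transfection. The ORF lacks a stop codon by design. When it is recombined into a destination vector, the coding sequence reads in frame into a C-terminal epitope tag of choice, and the stop codon is supplied by that vector. The depositors point to a companion set of four lentiviral destination vectors, pLX301 through pLX304, for expressing such ORFs in mammalian cells. The depositor comments indicate the clone belongs to a kit of ORF clones, and it is associated with a study that identified kinases driving resistance to RAF inhibition through reactivation of the MAP kinase pathway. Its typical use is therefore as a source clone for generating tagged HIPK4 expression constructs for gain-of-function experiments or screens.
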