>Addgene plasmid #23760 | pDONR223-HIPK4 | depositor partial sequence | sequence record 10888 | Author sequence
ATGTCCACCATCCAGTCGGAGACTGACTGCTACGACATCATCGAGGTCTTGGGCAAGGGGACCTTCGGGG
AGGTAGCCAAGGGCTGGCGGCGGAGCACGGGCGAGATGGTGGCCATCAAGATCCTCAAGAATGACGCCTA
CCGCAACCGCATCATCAAAAACGAGCTGAAGCTGCTGCACTGCATGCGAGGCCTAGACCCTGAAGAGGCC
CACGTCATCCGCTTCCTTGAGTTCTTCCATGACGCCCTCAAGTTCTACCTGGTCTTTGAGCTGCTGGAGC
AAAACCTTTTCGAGTTCCAGAAGGAGAACAACTTCGCGCCCCTCCCCGCCCGCCACATCCGTACAGTCAC
CCTGCAGGTGCTCACAGCCCTGGCCCGGCTCAAGGAGCTGGCTATCATCCACGCTGATCTCAAGCCTGAG
AACATCATGCTGGTGGACCAGACCCGCTGCCCCTTCAGGGTCAAGGTGATTGACTTCGGATCCGCCAGCA
TTTTCAGCGAGGTGCGCTACGTGAAGGAGCCATACATCCAGTCGCGCTTCTACCGGGCCCCTGAGATCCT
GCTGGGGCTGCCCTTCTGCGAGAAGGTGGACGTGTGGTCCCTGGGCTGCGTCATGGCTGAGCTGCACCTG
GGCTGGCCTCTCTACCCCGGCAACAACGAGTACGACCAGGTGCGCTACATCTGCGAAACCCAGGGCCTGC
CCAAGCCACACCTGTTGCACGCCGCCTGCAAGGCCCACCACTTCTTCAAGCGCAACCCCCACCCTGACGC
TGCCAACCCCTGGCAGCTCAAGTCCTCGGCTGACTACCTGGCCGAGACGAAGGTGCGCCCATTGGAGCGC
CGCAAGTATATGCTCAAGTCGTTGGACCAGATTGAGACAGTGAATGGTGGCAGTGTGGCCAGTCGGCTAA
CCTTCCCTGACCGGGAGGCGCTGGCGGAGCACGCCGACCTCAAGAGCATGGTGGAGCTGATCAAGCGCAT
GCTGACCTGGGAGTCACACGAACGCATCAGCCCCAGTGCTGCCCTGCGCCACCCCTTCGTGTCCATGCAG
CAGCTGCGCAGTGCCCACGAGACCACCCACTACTACCAGCTCTCGCTGCGCAGCTACCGCCTCTCGCTGC
AAGTGGAGGGGAAGCCCCCCACGCCCGTCGTGGCCGCAGAAGATGGGACCCCCTACTACTGTCTGGCTGA
GGAGAAGGAGGCTGCGGGTATGGGCAGTGTGGCCGGCAGCAGCCCCTTCTTCCGAGAGGAGAAGGCACCA
GGTATGCAAAGAGCCATCGACCAGCTGGATGACCTGAGTCTGCAGGAGGCTGGGCATGGGCTGTGGGGTG
AGACCTGCACCAATGCGGTCTCCGACATGATGGTCCCCCTCAAGGCAGCCATCACTGGCCACCATGTGCC
CGACTCGGGCCCTGAGCCCATCCTGGCCTTCTACAGCAGCCGCCTGGCAGGCCGCCACAAGGCCCGCAAG
CCACCTGCGGGTTCCAAGTCCGACTCCAACTTCAGCAACCTCATTCGGCTGAGCCAGGTCTCGCCTGAGG
ATGACAGGCCCTGCCGGGGCAGCAGCTGGGAGGAAGGAGAGCATCTCGGGGCCTCTGCTGAGCCACTGGC
CATCCTGCAGCGAGATGAGGATGGGCCCAACATTGACAACATGACCATGGAAGCTGAGAGGCCAGACCCT
GAGCTCTTCGACCCCAGCAGCTGTCCTGGAGAATGGCTGAGTGAGCCAGACTGCACCCTGGAGAGCGTCA
GGGGCCCACGGGCTCAGGGGCTCCCACCCCGCCGCTCCCACCAGCATGGTCCACCCCGGGGGGCCACCAG
CTTCCTCCAGCATGTCACCGGGCACCACTGA
