>Addgene plasmid #23760 | pDONR223-HIPK4 | addgene partial sequence | sequence record 29602 | 23760 with M13pUc-fwd
AATGATTTTATTTTGACTGATAGTGACCTGTTCGTTGCAACAAATTGATGAGCAATGCTTTTTTATAATG
CCAACTTTGTACAAAAAAGTTGGCATGTCCACCATCCAGTCGGAGACTGACTGCTACGACATCATCGAGG
TCTTGGGCAAGGGGACCTTCGGGGAGGTAGCCAAGGGCTGGCGGCGGAGCACGGGCGAGATGGTGGCCAT
CAAGATCCTCAAGAATGACGCCTACCGCAACCGCATCATCAAAAACGAGCTGAAGCTGCTGCACTGCATG
CGAGGCCTAGACCCTGAAGAGGCCCACGTCATCCGCTTCCTTGAGTTCTTCCATGACGCCCTCAAGTTCT
ACCTGGTCTTTGAGCTGCTGGAGCAAAACCTTTTCGAGTTCCAGAAGGAGAACAACTTCGCGCCCCTCCC
CGCCCGCCACATCCGTACAGTCACCCTGCAGGTGCTCACAGCCCTGGCCCGGCTCAAGGAGCTGGCTATC
ATCCACGCTGATCTCAAGCCTGAGAACATCATGCTGGTGGACCAGACCCGCTGCCCCTTCAGGGTCAAGG
TGATTGACTTCGGATCCGCCAGCATTTTCAGCGAGGTGCGCTACGTGAAGGAGCCATACATCCAGTCGCG
CTTCTACCGGGCCCCTGAGATCCTGCTGGGGCTGCCCTTCTGCGAGAAGGTGGACGTGTGGTCCCTGGGC
TGCGTCAT
